Addgene plasmid #191707: AiP12237 - pAAV-AiE0452h-minBG-SYFP2-WPRE3-BGHpA (Alias: CN2237)
Purpose: AI plasmid ALIAS: AiP12237. Expression of SYFP2 (cyan fluorescent protein) in striatal indirect pathway medium spiny neurons (D2-MSNs)
Depositing lab: Allen Institute for Brain Science & Jonathan Ting. Publication: Enhancer AAV toolbox for accessing and perturbing striatal cell types and circuits. Hunker AC, Wirthlin ME, Gill G, Johansen NJ, Hooper M, Omstead V, Vargas S, Lerma MN, Taskin N, Weed N, Laird WD, Bishaw YM, Bendrick JL, Gore BB, Ben-Simon Y, Opitz-Araya X, Martinez RA, Way SW, Thyagarajan B, Otto S, Sanchez REA, Alexander JR, Amaya A, Amster A, Arbuckle J, Ayala A, Baker PM, Barcelli T, Barta S, Bertagnolli D, Bielstein C, Bishwakarma P, Bowlus J, Boyer G, Brouner K, Casian B, Casper T, Chakka AB, Chakrabarty R, Chong P, Clark M, Colbert K, Daniel S, Dawe T, Departee M, DiValentin P, Donadio NP, Dotson NI, Dwivedi D, Egdorf T, Fliss T, Gary A, Goldy J, Grasso C, Groce EL, Gudsnuk K, Han W, Haradon Z, Hastings S, Helback O, Ho WV, Huang C, Johnson T, Jones DL, Juneau Z, Kenney J, Leibly M, Li S, Liang E, Loeffler H, Lusk NA, Madigan Z, Malloy J, Malone J, McCue R, Melchor J, Mich JK, Moosman S, Morin E, Naidoo R, Newman D, Ngo K, Nguyen K, Oster AL, Ouellette B, Oyama AA, Pena N, Pham T, Phillips E, Pom C, Potekhina L, Ransford S, Ray PL, Reding M, Rette DF, Reynoldson C, Rimorin C, Sigler AR, Rocha DB, Ronellenfitch K, Ruiz A, Sawyer L, Sevigny JP, Shapovalova NV, Shepard N, Shulga L, Soliman S, Staats B, Taormina MJ, Tieu M, Wang Y, Wilkes J, Wood T, Zhou T, Williford A, Dee N, Mollenkopf T, Ng L, Esposito L, Kalmbach BE, Yao S, Ariza J, Collman F, Mufti S, Smith K, Waters J, Ersing I, Patrick M, Zeng H, Lein ES, Kojima Y, Horwitz G, Owen SF, Levi BP, Daigle TL, Tasic B, Bakken TE, Ting JT. Neuron. 2025 May 21;113(10):1507-1524.e17. doi: 10.1016/j.neuron.2025.04.035. PubMed 40403704.
Backbone
  Vector backbone: rAAV
  Vector type: AAV
Growth in bacteria
  Bacterial resistance: Ampicillin, 100 μg/mL
  Growth temperature: 30°C
  Growth strain: NEB Stable
  Copy number: High Copy
Gene/Insert
  Gene/Insert name: SYFP2
  Species: Other
  Mutation: none
  Cloning method: Restriction Enzyme; 5′ cloning site Unknown (unknown if destroyed)
Terms and licenses: Academic/Nonprofit Terms; Industry Terms: Not Available to Industry
Depositor comments: Allen Institute plasmid ALIAS: AiP12237 This work supported by NIH BRAIN Initiative grant UF1MH128339
How to cite: AiP12237 - pAAV-AiE0452h-minBG-SYFP2-WPRE3-BGHpA (Alias: CN2237) was a gift from Allen Institute for Brain Science & Jonathan Ting (Addgene plasmid # 191707 ; http://n2t.net/addgene:191707 ; RRID:Addgene_191707) For viral preps, please replace (Addgene plasmid # 191707) in the above sentence with: (Addgene viral prep # 191707-PHPeB)
