[The description below was written by a language model from this plasmid's Addgene catalogue record and pLannotate feature annotations shown in this document.]
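Description:
AiP12237 - pAAV-AiE0452h-minBG-SYFP2-WPRE3-BGHpA (alias CN2237) is a recombinant AAV transfer plasmid of about 4.8 kb, designed to be packaged into adeno-associated virus for enhancer-driven reporter expression in the brain. The bacterial backbone carries a high-copy ColE1/pUC-type origin, an ampicillin resistance gene (β-lactamase with its own promoter) and an f1 phage origin, along with small remnants of pBR322 bom and rop sequences. The expression cassette is flanked by AAV2 inverted terminal repeats, which provide the signals for genome replication and packaging. The annotation detects a complete ITR downstream of the cassette but only short fragments of the upstream one, which may reflect the difficulty of sequencing and annotating these repeats.

According to the construct name, the payload consists of the enhancer AiE0452h placed upstream of a minimal beta-globin promoter (minBG). Neither element is annotated in the feature table, but they presumably occupy the unannotated region between the left ITR and the SYFP2 coding sequence. The minimal promoter alone gives little expression, so the enhancer supplies cell-type specificity, stated in the record as striatal indirect pathway medium spiny neurons (D2-MSNs). The reporter is SYFP2, a rapidly maturing monomeric yellow fluorescent protein derived from Aequorea victoria. The catalogue purpose line calls it cyan, which conflicts with the feature annotation. Downstream lie WPRE3, a shortened woodchuck hepatitis virus posttranscriptional element (annotated as two WPRE fragments) that boosts transcript expression while saving packaging capacity, and the bovine growth hormone polyadenylation signal. The construct belongs to an enhancer AAV toolbox for labelling striatal cell types, and the record notes a PHP.eB viral preparation.
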