Features (pLannotate 1.2.2; 14 found; start..end, strand, type, name):
     12..39      +  repeat_region  AAV2 ITR (fragment): inverted terminal repeat of adeno-associated virus serotype 2 inverted
     68..95      +  repeat_region  AAV2 ITR (fragment): inverted terminal repeat of adeno-associated virus serotype 2 inverted
    830..1546    +  CDS            SYFP2: SYFP2 is a basic (constitutively fluorescent) yellow fluorescent protein published in 2006, derived from Aequorea victoria. It is reported to be a very rapidly-maturing monomer with moderate acid sensitivity.
   1586..1743    +  misc_feature   WPRE (fragment): woodchuck hepatitis virus posttranscriptional regulatory element
   1749..1829    +  misc_feature   WPRE (fragment): woodchuck hepatitis virus posttranscriptional regulatory element
   1846..1957    +  polyA_signal   bGH poly(A) signal: bovine growth hormone polyadenylation signal
   2075..2215    +  repeat_region  AAV2 ITR: inverted terminal repeat of adeno-associated virus serotype 2 inverted
   2220..2271    -  misc_feature   bom (fragment): basis of mobility region from pBR322
   2290..2745    +  rep_origin     f1 ori (sequence partly withheld): f1 bacteriophage origin of replication; arrow indicates direction of (+) strand synthesis
   2746..2795    -  misc_feature   bom (fragment): basis of mobility region from pBR322
   2897..2932    -  CDS            rop (fragment): Rop protein, which maintains plasmids at low copy number; rop
   3027..3131    +  promoter       AmpR promoter: bla
   3132..3992    +  CDS            AmpR: β-lactamase; bla; confers resistance to ampicillin, carbenicillin, and related antibiotics
   4163..4751    +  rep_origin     ori: high-copy-number ColE1/pMB1/pBR322/pUC origin of replication
>Addgene plasmid #191707 | AiP12237 - pAAV-AiE0452h-minBG-SYFP2-WPRE3-BGHpA (Alias: CN2237) | addgene full sequence | sequence record 376693 | Addgene NGS Result
CCTGCAGGCAGCTGCGCGCTCGCTCGCTCACTGAGGCCGCCCGGGCGTCGGGCGACCTTTGGTCGCCCGG
CCTCAGTGAGCGAGCGAGCGCGCAGAGAGGGAGTGGCCAACTCCATCACTAGGGGTTCCTGCGGCCGCAC
GCGTAGGGAGGAACTAAAGTCCATTCATATGTCCATATTCTCAATTTGGGAAAAAATGTGGCTTTGTCTT
CATCCTCTTTTCCTGAGTGTATAAGGCCAGAAGCCAAAGGCAAGAGCAGGACATTCCAGGAGCCTTTATG
ATTGCTCTAAGTCACATCTGCTCTCGAGCTCCCATTCCACTGTGAAAAATACCTAGTCTTGAACTTTGGA
GTTCCAAATTCCACATGATCGACTTCCTCAAGGCTTTTCACTTGACGAACAAATTGCATGCCAAGAAATC
GTCAAAATTCTATCAAGCTTAATTATGCAATTTCTGTCTATAAATGACATACCTCCTGTACCCTATGACA
CCCACCTATGCACTAATAAGATGTGACAGCTGCATCACCAACAAAGCCTCCCCCGCCTGCCATTCTCTTC
GGAGGTGAGCACCTCCTGCTCGGGAGGAACTGACAGCCCCTTTCAGAAATGTGAAGGCAGTGAAGTCCCA
AACCAGAAACAGTGTGACCACCTAGGCTCACCCAAGGACCGTCCTGTGCTTCTGGGCAACCAATGGATGT
AGGGGGTTAGGAGGCAGTGGGGATTCGTCAGAGCTCGGGCTGGGCATAAAAGTCAGGGCAGAGCCATCTA
TTGCTTACATTTGCTTCTGGGATCCAGATCTTTCGAAGCTAGCGCTACCGGTCGCCACCATGGTGAGCAA
GGGCGAGGAGCTGTTCACCGGGGTGGTGCCCATCCTGGTCGAGCTGGACGGCGACGTAAACGGCCACAAG
TTCAGCGTGTCCGGCGAGGGCGAGGGCGATGCCACCTACGGCAAGCTGACCCTGAAGCTGATCTGCACCA
CCGGCAAGCTGCCCGTGCCCTGGCCCACCCTCGTGACCACCCTGGGCTACGGCGTGCAGTGCTTCGCCCG
CTACCCCGACCACATGAAGCAGCACGACTTCTTCAAGTCCGCCATGCCCGAAGGCTACGTCCAGGAGCGC
ACCATCTTCTTCAAGGACGACGGCAACTACAAGACCCGCGCCGAGGTGAAGTTCGAGGGCGACACCCTGG
TGAACCGCATCGAGCTGAAGGGCATCGACTTCAAGGAGGACGGCAACATCCTGGGGCACAAGCTGGAGTA
CAACTACAACAGCCACAACGTCTATATCACCGCCGACAAGCAGAAGAACGGCATCAAGGCCAACTTCAAG
ATCCGCCACAACATCGAGGACGGCGGCGTGCAGCTCGCCGACCACTACCAGCAGAACACCCCCATCGGCG
ACGGCCCCGTGCTGCTGCCCGACAACCACTACCTGAGCTACCAGTCCAAGCTGAGCAAAGACCCCAACGA
GAAGCGCGATCACATGGTCCTGCTGGAGTTCGTGACCGCCGCCGGGATCACTCTCGGCATGGACGAGCTG
TACAAGTAAGTCGACGGCGCGCCGCGGCCGCGAATTCGATATCATAATCAACCTCTGGATTACAAAATTT
GTGAAAGATTGACTGGTATTCTTAACTATGTTGCTCCTTTTACGCTATGTGGATACGCTGCTTTAATGCC
TTTGTATCATGCTATTGCTTCCCGTATGGCTTTCATTTTCTCCTCCTTGTATAAATCCTGGTTAGTTCTT
GCCACGGCGGAACTCATCGCCGCCTGCCTTGCCCGCTGCTGGACAGGGGCTCGGCTGTTGGGCACTGACA
ATTCCGTGGCTCGAGAGATCTTCGACTGTGCCTTCTAGTTGCCAGCCATCTGTTGTTTGCCCCTCCCCCG
TGCCTTCCTTGACCCTGGAAGGTGCCACTCCCACTGTCCTTTCCTAATAAAATGAGGAAATTGCATCGCA
TTGTCTGAGTAGGTGTCATTCTATTCTGGGGGGTGGGGTGGGGCAGGACAGCAAGGGGGAGGATTGGGAA
GACAATAGCAGGCATGAGATCTCACGTGCGGACCGAGCGGCCGCAGGAACCCCTAGTGATGGAGTTGGCC
ACTCCCTCTCTGCGCGCTCGCTCGCTCACTGAGGCCGGGCGACCAAAGGTCGCCCGACGCCCGGGCTTTG
CCCGGGCGGCCTCAGTGAGCGAGCGAGCGCGCAGCTGCCTGCAGGGGCGCCTGATGCGGTATTTTCTCCT
TACGCATCTGTGCGGTATTTCACACCGCATA
[95 nt withheld, positions 2272-2366]
T
[46 nt withheld, positions 2368-2413]
C
[141 nt withheld, positions 2415-2555]
CCTTTGACGTTGGAGTCCACGTTCTTT
[37 nt withheld, positions 2583-2619]
ACTCTATCTCGGGCTATTCTTTTGATTTATAAGGGATTTTGCCGATTTCGGTCTATTGGTTAAAAAATGA
GCTGATTTAACAAAAATTTAACGCGAATTTTAACAAAATATTAACGTTTACAATTTTATGGTGCACTCTC
AGTACAATCTGCTCTGATGCCGCATAGTTAAGCCAGCCCCGACACCCGCCAACACCCGCTGACGCGCCCT
GACGGGCTTGTCTGCTCCCGGCATCCGCTTACAGACAAGCTGTGACCGTCTCCGGGAGCTGCATGTGTCA
GAGGTTTTCACCGTCATCACCGAAACGCGCGAGACGAAAGGGCCTCGTGATACGCCTATTTTTATAGGTT
AATGTCATGATAATAATGGTTTCTTAGACGTCAGGTGGCACTTTTCGGGGAAATGTGCGCGGAACCCCTA
TTTGTTTATTTTTCTAAATACATTCAAATATGTATCCGCTCATGAGACAATAACCCTGATAAATGCTTCA
ATAATATTGAAAAAGGAAGAGTATGAGTATTCAACATTTCCGTGTCGCCCTTATTCCCTTTTTTGCGGCA
TTTTGCCTTCCTGTTTTTGCTCACCCAGAAACGCTGGTGAAAGTAAAAGATGCTGAAGATCAGTTGGGTG
CACGAGTGGGTTACATCGAACTGGATCTCAACAGCGGTAAGATCCTTGAGAGTTTTCGCCCCGAAGAACG
TTTTCCAATGATGAGCACTTTTAAAGTTCTGCTATGTGGCGCGGTATTATCCCGTATTGACGCCGGGCAA
GAGCAACTCGGTCGCCGCATACACTATTCTCAGAATGACTTGGTTGAGTACTCACCAGTCACAGAAAAGC
ATCTTACGGATGGCATGACAGTAAGAGAATTATGCAGTGCTGCCATAACCATGAGTGATAACACTGCGGC
CAACTTACTTCTGACAACGATCGGAGGACCGAAGGAGCTAACCGCTTTTTTGCACAACATGGGGGATCAT
GTAACTCGCCTTGATCGTTGGGAACCGGAGCTGAATGAAGCCATACCAAACGACGAGCGTGACACCACGA
TGCCTGTAGCAATGGCAACAACGTTGCGCAAACTATTAACTGGCGAACTACTTACTCTAGCTTCCCGGCA
ACAATTAATAGACTGGATGGAGGCGGATAAAGTTGCAGGACCACTTCTGCGCTCGGCCCTTCCGGCTGGC
TGGTTTATTGCTGATAAATCTGGAGCCGGTGAGCGTGGGTCTCGCGGTATCATTGCAGCACTGGGGCCAG
ATGGTAAGCCCTCCCGTATCGTAGTTATCTACACGACGGGGAGTCAGGCAACTATGGATGAACGAAATAG
ACAGATCGCTGAGATAGGTGCCTCACTGATTAAGCATTGGTAACTGTCAGACCAAGTTTACTCATATATA
CTTTAGATTGATTTAAAACTTCATTTTTAATTTAAAAGGATCTAGGTGAAGATCCTTTTTGATAATCTCA
TGACCAAAATCCCTTAACGTGAGTTTTCGTTCCACTGAGCGTCAGACCCCGTAGAAAAGATCAAAGGATC
TTCTTGAGATCCTTTTTTTCTGCGCGTAATCTGCTGCTTGCAAACAAAAAAACCACCGCTACCAGCGGTG
GTTTGTTTGCCGGATCAAGAGCTACCAACTCTTTTTCCGAAGGTAACTGGCTTCAGCAGAGCGCAGATAC
CAAATACTGTTCTTCTAGTGTAGCCGTAGTTAGGCCACCACTTCAAGAACTCTGTAGCACCGCCTACATA
CCTCGCTCTGCTAATCCTGTTACCAGTGGCTGCTGCCAGTGGCGATAAGTCGTGTCTTACCGGGTTGGAC
TCAAGACGATAGTTACCGGATAAGGCGCAGCGGTCGGGCTGAACGGGGGGTTCGTGCACACAGCCCAGCT
TGGAGCGAACGACCTACACCGAACTGAGATACCTACAGCGTGAGCTATGAGAAAGCGCCACGCTTCCCGA
AGGGAGAAAGGCGGACAGGTATCCGGTAAGCGGCAGGGTCGGAACAGGAGAGCGCACGAGGGAGCTTCCA
GGGGGAAACGCCTGGTATCTTTATAGTCCTGTCGGGTTTCGCCACCTCTGACTTGAGCGTCGATTTTTGT
GATGCTCGTCAGGGGGGCGGAGCCTATGGAAAAACGCCAGCAACGCGGCCTTTTTACGGTTCCTGGCCTT
TTGCTGGCCTTTTGCTCACATGT
